>Addgene plasmid #127648 | pLKO.1-puro-irf3-shrna1 | addgene full sequence | sequence record 248952 | Addgene NGS Result
AGCTTAATGTAGTCTTATGCAATACTCTTGTAGTCTTGCAACATGGTAACGATGAGTTAGCAACATGCCT
TACAAGGAGAGAAAAAGCACCGTGCATGCCGATTGGTGGAAGTAAGGTGGTACGATCGTGCCTTATTAGG
AAGGCAACAGACGGGTCTGACATGGATTGGACGAACCACTGAATTGCCGCATTGCAGAGATATTGTATTT
AAGTGCCTAGCTCGATACATAAACGGGTCTCTCTGGTTAGACCAGATCTGAGCCTGGGAGCTCTCTGGCT
AACTAGGGAACCCACTGCTTAAGCCTCAATAAAGCTTGCCTTGAGTGCTTCAAGTAGTGTGTGCCCGTCT
GTTGTGTGACTCTGGTAACTAGAGATCCCTCAGACCCTTTTAGTCAGTGTGGAAAATCTCTAGCAGTGGC
GCCCGAACAGGGACTTGAAAGCGAAAGGGAAACCAGAGGAGCTCTCTCGACGCAGGACTCGGCTTGCTGA
AGCGCGCACGGCAAGAGGCGAGGGGCGGCGACTGGTGAGTACGCCAAAAATTTTGACTAGCGGAGGCTAG
AAGGAGAGAGATGGGTGCGAGAGCGTCAGTATTAAGCGGGGGAGAATTAGATCGCGATGGGAAAAAATTC
GGTTAAGGCCAGGGGGAAAGAAAAAATATAAATTAAAACATATAGTATGGGCAAGCAGGGAGCTAGAACG
ATTCGCAGTTAATCCTGGCCTGTTAGAAACATCAGAAGGCTGTAGACAAATACTGGGACAGCTACAACCA
TCCCTTCAGACAGGATCAGAAGAACTTAGATCATTATATAATACAGTAGCAACCCTCTATTGTGTGCATC
AAAGGATAGAGATAAAAGACACCAAGGAAGCTTTAGACAAGATAGAGGAAGAGCAAAACAAAAGTAAGAC
CACCGCACAGCAAGCGGCCGCTGATCTTCAGACCTGGAGGAGGAGATATGAGGGACAATTGGAGAAGTGA
ATTATATAAATATAAAGTAGTAAAAATTGAACCATTAGGAGTAGCACCCACCAAGGCAAAGAGAAGAGTG
GTGCAGAGAGAAAAAAGAGCAGTGGGAATAGGAGCTTTGTTCCTTGGGTTCTTGGGAGCAGCAGGAAGCA
CTATGGGCGCAGCGTCAATGACGCTGACGGTACAGGCCAGACAATTATTGTCTGGTATAGTGCAGCAGCA
GAACAATTTGCTGAGGGCTATTGAGGCGCAACAGCATCTGTTGCAACTCACAGTCTGGGGCATCAAGCAG
CTCCAGGCAAGAATCCTGGCTGTGGAAAGATACCTAAAGGATCAACAGCTCCTGGGGATTTGGGGTTGCT
CTGGAAAACTCATTTGCACCACTGCTGTGCCTTGGAATGCTAGTTGGAGTAATAAATCTCTGGAACAGAT
TTGGAATCACACGACCTGGATGGAGTGGGACAGAGAAATTAACAATTACACAAGCTTAATACACTCCTTA
ATTGAAGAATCGCAAAACCAGCAAGAAAAGAATGAACAAGAATTATTGGAATTAGATAAATGGGCAAGTT
TGTGGAATTGGTTTAACATAACAAATTGGCTGTGGTATATAAAATTATTCATAATGATAGTAGGAGGCTT
GGTAGGTTTAAGAATAGTTTTTGCTGTACTTTCTATAGTGAATAGAGTTAGGCAGGGATATTCACCATTA
TCGTTTCAGACCCACCTCCCAACCCCGAGGGGACCCGACAGGCCCGAAGGAATAGAAGAAGAAGGTGGAG
AGAGAGACAGAGACAGATCCATTCGATTAGTGAACGGATCTCGACGGTATCGATCACGAGACTAGCCTCG
AGCGGCCGCCCCCTTCACCGAGGGCCTATTTCCCATGATTCCTTCATATTTGCATATACGATACAAGGCT
GTTAGAGAGATAATTGGAATTAATTTGACTGTAAACACAAAGATATTAGTACAAAATACGTGACGTAGAA
AGTAATAATTTCTTGGGTAGTTTGCAGTTTTAAAATTATGTTTTAAAATGGACTATCATATGCTTACCGT
AACTTGAAAGTATTTCGATTTCTTGGCTTTATATATCTTGTGGAAAGGACGAAACACCGGCTGCCTGGAT
GGCCAGTCACACCTGTGAAGCCACAGATGGGGTGTGACTGGCCATCCAGGCAGTTTTTAATTCTCGACCT
CGAGACAAATGGCAGTATTCATCCACAATTTTAAAAGAAAAGGGGGGATTGGGGGGTACAGTGCAGGGGA
AAGAATAGTAGACATAATAGCAACAGACATACAAACTAAAGAATTACAAAAACAAATTACAAAAATTCAA
AATTTTCGGGTTTATTACAGGGACAGCAGAGATCCACTTTGGCCGCGGCTCGAGGGGGTTGGGGTTGCGC
CTTTTCCAAGGCAGCCCTGGGTTTGCGCAGGGACGCGGCTGCTCTGGGCGTGGTTCCGGGAAACGCAGCG
GCGCCGACCCTGGGTCTCGCACATTCTTCACGTCCGTTCGCAGCGTCACCCGGATCTTCGCCGCTACCCT
TGTGGGCCCCCCGGCGACGCTTCCTGCTCCGCCCCTAAGTCGGGAAGGTTCCTTGCGGTTCGCGGCGTGC
CGGACGTGACAAACGGAAGCCGCACGTCTCACTAGTACCCTCGCAGACGGACAGCGCCAGGGAGCAATGG
CAGCGCGCCGACCGCGATGGGCTGTGGCCAATAGCGGCTGCTCAGCAGGGCGCGCCGAGAGCAGCGGCCG
GGAAGGGGCGGTGCGGGAGGCGGGGTGTGGGGCGGTAGTGTGGGCCCTGTTCCTGCCCGCGCGGTGTTCC
GCATTCTGCAAGCCTCCGGAGCGCACGTCGGCAGTCGGCTCCCTCGTTGACCGAATCACCGACCTCTCTC
CCCAGGGGGATCCACCGGAGCTTACCATGACCGAGTACAAGCCCACGGTGCGCCTCGCCACCCGCGACGA
CGTCCCCAGGGCCGTACGCACCCTCGCCGCCGCGTTCGCCGACTACCCCGCCACGCGCCACACCGTCGAT
CCGGACCGCCACATCGAGCGGGTCACCGAGCTGCAAGAACTCTTCCTCACGCGCGTCGGGCTCGACATCG
GCAAGGTGTGGGTCGCGGACGACGGCGCCGCGGTGGCGGTCTGGACCACGCCGGAGAGCGTCGAAGCGGG
GGCGGTGTTCGCCGAGATCGGCCCGCGCATGGCCGAGTTGAGCGGTTCCCGGCTGGCCGCGCAGCAACAG
ATGGAAGGCCTCCTGGCGCCGCACCGGCCCAAGGAGCCCGCGTGGTTCCTGGCCACCGTCGGCGTCTCGC
CCGACCACCAGGGCAAGGGTCTGGGCAGCGCCGTCGTGCTCCCCGGAGTGGAGGCGGCCGAGCGCGCCGG
GGTGCCCGCCTTCCTGGAGACCTCCGCGCCCCGCAACCTCCCCTTCTACGAGCGGCTCGGCTTCACCGTC
ACCGCCGACGTCGAGGTGCCCGAAGGACCGCGCACCTGGTGCATGACCCGCAAGCCCGGTGCCTGACGCC
CGCCCCACGACCCGCAGCGCCCGACCGAAAGGAGCGCACGACCCCATGCATCGGTACCTTTAAGACCAAT
GACTTACAAGGCAGCTGTAGATCTTAGCCACTTTTTAAAAGAAAAGGGGGGACTGGAAGGGCTAATTCAC
TCCCAACGAAGACAAGATCTGCTTTTTGCTTGTACTGGGTCTCTCTGGTTAGACCAGATCTGAGCCTGGG
AGCTCTCTGGCTAACTAGGGAACCCACTGCTTAAGCCTCAATAAAGCTTGCCTTGAGTGCTTCAAGTAGT
GTGTGCCCGTCTGTTGTGTGACTCTGGTAACTAGAGATCCCTCAGACCCTTTTAGTCAGTGTGGAAAATC
TCTAGCAGTAGTAGTTCATGTCATCTTATTATTCAGTATTTATAACTTGCAAAGAAATGAATATCAGAGA
GTGAGAGGAACTTGTTTATTGCAGCTTATAATGGTTACAAATAAAGCAATAGCATCACAAATTTCACAAA
TAAAGCATTTTTTTCACTGCATTCTAGTTGTGGTTTGTCCAAACTCATCAATGTATCTTATCATGTCTGG
CTCTAGCTATCCCGCCCCTAACTCCGCCCATCCCGCCCCTAACTCCGCCCAGTTCCGCCCATTCTCCGCC
CCATGGCTGACTAATTTTTTTTATTTATGCAGAGGCCGAGGCCGCCTCGGCCTCTGAGCTATTCCAGAAG
TAGTGAGGAGGCTTTTTTGGAGGCCTAGGGACGTACCCAATTCGCCCTATAGTGAGTCGTATTACGCGCG
CTCACTGGCCGTCGTTTTACAACGTCGTGACTGGGAAAACCCTGGCGTTACCCAACTTAATCGCCTTGCA
GCACATCCCCCTTTCGCCAGCTGGCGTAATAGCGAAGAGGCCCGCACCGATCGCCCTTCCCAACAGTTGC
GCAGCCTGAATGGCGAATGGG
[124 nt withheld, positions 4432-4555]
C
[91 nt withheld, positions 4557-4647]
A
[49 nt withheld, positions 4649-4697]
CCTTTGACGTTGGAGTCCACGTTCTTT
[37 nt withheld, positions 4725-4761]
ACCCTATCTCGGTCTATTCTTTTGATTTATAAGGGATTTTGCCGATTTCGGCCTATTGGTTAAAAAATGA
GCTGATTTAACAAAAATTTAACGCGAATTTTAACAAAATATTAACGCTTACAATTTAGGTGGCACTTTTC
GGGGAAATGTGCGCGGAACCCCTATTTGTTTATTTTTCTAAATACATTCAAATATGTATCCGCTCATGAG
ACAATAACCCTGATAAATGCTTCAATAATATTGAAAAAGGAAGAGTATGAGTATTCAACATTTCCGTGTC
GCCCTTATTCCCTTTTTTGCGGCATTTTGCCTTCCTGTTTTTGCTCACCCAGAAACGCTGGTGAAAGTAA
AAGATGCTGAAGATCAGTTGGGTGCACGAGTGGGTTACATCGAACTGGATCTCAACAGCGGTAAGATCCT
TGAGAGTTTTCGCCCCGAAGAACGTTTTCCAATGATGAGCACTTTTAAAGTTCTGCTATGTGGCGCGGTA
TTATCCCGTATTGACGCCGGGCAAGAGCAACTCGGTCGCCGCATACACTATTCTCAGAATGACTTGGTTG
AGTACTCACCAGTCACAGAAAAGCATCTTACGGATGGCATGACAGTAAGAGAATTATGCAGTGCTGCCAT
AACCATGAGTGATAACACTGCGGCCAACTTACTTCTGACAACGATCGGAGGACCGAAGGAGCTAACCGCT
TTTTTGCACAACATGGGGGATCATGTAACTCGCCTTGATCGTTGGGAACCGGAGCTGAATGAAGCCATAC
CAAACGACGAGCGTGACACCACGATGCCTGTAGCAATGGCAACAACGTTGCGCAAACTATTAACTGGCGA
ACTACTTACTCTAGCTTCCCGGCAACAATTAATAGACTGGATGGAGGCGGATAAAGTTGCAGGACCACTT
CTGCGCTCGGCCCTTCCGGCTGGCTGGTTTATTGCTGATAAATCTGGAGCCGGTGAGCGTGGGTCTCGCG
GTATCATTGCAGCACTGGGGCCAGATGGTAAGCCCTCCCGTATCGTAGTTATCTACACGACGGGGAGTCA
GGCAACTATGGATGAACGAAATAGACAGATCGCTGAGATAGGTGCCTCACTGATTAAGCATTGGTAACTG
TCAGACCAAGTTTACTCATATATACTTTAGATTGATTTAAAACTTCATTTTTAATTTAAAAGGATCTAGG
TGAAGATCCTTTTTGATAATCTCATGACCAAAATCCCTTAACGTGAGTTTTCGTTCCACTGAGCGTCAGA
CCCCGTAGAAAAGATCAAAGGATCTTCTTGAGATCCTTTTTTTCTGCGCGTAATCTGCTGCTTGCAAACA
AAAAAACCACCGCTACCAGCGGTGGTTTGTTTGCCGGATCAAGAGCTACCAACTCTTTTTCCGAAGGTAA
CTGGCTTCAGCAGAGCGCAGATACCAAATACTGTTCTTCTAGTGTAGCCGTAGTTAGGCCACCACTTCAA
GAACTCTGTAGCACCGCCTACATACCTCGCTCTGCTAATCCTGTTACCAGTGGCTGCTGCCAGTGGCGAT
AAGTCGTGTCTTACCGGGTTGGACTCAAGACGATAGTTACCGGATAAGGCGCAGCGGTCGGGCTGAACGG
GGGGTTCGTGCACACAGCCCAGCTTGGAGCGAACGACCTACACCGAACTGAGATACCTACAGCGTGAGCT
ATGAGAAAGCGCCACGCTTCCCGAAGGGAGAAAGGCGGACAGGTATCCGGTAAGCGGCAGGGTCGGAACA
GGAGAGCGCACGAGGGAGCTTCCAGGGGGAAACGCCTGGTATCTTTATAGTCCTGTCGGGTTTCGCCACC
TCTGACTTGAGCGTCGATTTTTGTGATGCTCGTCAGGGGGGCGGAGCCTATGGAAAAACGCCAGCAACGC
GGCCTTTTTACGGTTCCTGGCCTTTTGCTGGCCTTTTGCTCACATGTTCTTTCCTGCGTTATCCCCTGAT
TCTGTGGATAACCGTATTACCGCCTTTGAGTGAGCTGATACCGCTCGCCGCAGCCGAACGACCGAGCGCA
GCGAGTCAGTGAGCGAGGAAGCGGAAGAGCGCCCAATACGCAAACCGCCTCTCCCCGCGCGTTGGCCGAT
TCATTAATGCAGCTGGCACGACAGGTTTCCCGACTGGAAAGCGGGCAGTGAGCGCAACGCAATTAATGTG
AGTTAGCTCACTCATTAGGCACCCCAGGCTTTACACTTTATGCTTCCGGCTCGTATGTTGTGTGGAATTG
TGAGCGGATAACAATTTCACACAGGAAACAGCTATGACCATGATTACGCCAAGCGCGCAATTAACCCTCA
CTAAAGGGAACAAAAGCTGGAGCTGCA
Features (pLannotate 1.2.2; 25 found; start..end, strand, type, name):
      8..234     +  promoter       RSV promoter: Rous sarcoma virus enhancer/promoter
    235..415     +  LTR            5' LTR (truncated): truncated 5' long terminal repeat (LTR) from HIV-1
    462..587     +  misc_feature   HIV-1 Ψ: packaging signal of human immunodeficiency virus type 1
    571..934     +  CDS            HIV-1 gag (fragment): gag protein from human immunodeficiency virus 1; gag
   1080..1313    +  misc_feature   RRE: The Rev response element (RRE) of HIV-1 allows for Rev-dependent mRNA export from the nucleus to the cytoplasm.
   1690..1790    +  CDS            Rev (fragment): human immunodeficiency virus 1 (HIV-1) Rev protein; rev; enhances nuclear export of unspliced and incompletely spliced viral mRNAs
   1840..2080    +  promoter       U6 promoter: RNA polymerase III promoter for human U6 snRNA
   2199..2316    +  misc_feature   cPPT/CTS: central polypurine tract and central termination sequence of HIV-1
   2365..2875    +  promoter       hPGK promoter: human phosphoglycerate kinase 1 promoter
   2897..3496    +  CDS            PuroR: puromycin N-acetyltransferase; pac from Streptomyces alboniger; confers resistance to puromycin
   3539..3622    +  CDS            nef (fragment): NEF_HV1Z2 - Experimental evidence at protein level: Swiss-Prot protein existence level 1. Extracellular Nef protein targets CD4(+) T-lymphocytes for apoptosis by interacting with CXCR4 surface receptors. From Human immunodeficiency virus type 1 group M subtype D (isolate Z2/CDC-Z34) (HIV-1).
   3624..3857    +  LTR            3' LTR (ΔU3): self-inactivating 3' long terminal repeat (LTR) from HIV-1
   3929..4050    +  polyA_signal   SV40 poly(A) signal: SV40 polyadenylation signal
   4090..4225    +  rep_origin     SV40 ori: SV40 origin of replication
   4246..4264    -  promoter       T7 promoter: promoter for bacteriophage T7 RNA polymerase
   4272..4427    +  CDS            lacZα (fragment): LacZα fragment of β-galactosidase; lacZ fragment
   4432..4860    +  rep_origin     f1 ori (sequence partly withheld): f1 bacteriophage origin of replication; arrow indicates direction of (+) strand synthesis
   4913..5017    +  promoter       AmpR promoter: bla
   5018..5878    +  CDS            AmpR: β-lactamase; bla; confers resistance to ampicillin, carbenicillin, and related antibiotics
   6049..6637    +  rep_origin     ori: high-copy-number ColE1/pMB1/pBR322/pUC origin of replication
   6820..6912    +  CDS            lacI (fragment): lac repressor; lacI; The lac repressor binds to the lac operator to inhibit transcription in E. coli. This inhibition can be relieved by adding lactose or isopropyl-β-D-thiogalactopyranoside (IPTG).
   6925..6946    +  protein_bind   CAP binding site: CAP binding activates transcription in the presence of cAMP. E. coli catabolite activator protein
   6961..6991    +  promoter       lac promoter: promoter for the E. coli lac operon
   6999..7015    +  protein_bind   lac operator: The lac repressor binds to the lac operator to inhibit transcription in E. coli. This inhibition can be relieved by adding lactose or isopropyl-β-D-thiogalactopyranoside (IPTG). lac repressor encoded by lacI
   7060..7078    +  promoter       T3 promoter: promoter for bacteriophage T3 RNA polymerase
