[The description below was written by a language model from this plasmid's Addgene catalogue record and pLannotate feature annotations shown in this document.]
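Description:
pLKO.1-puro-irf3-shrna1 is a third-generation-style, self-inactivating HIV-1 lentiviral transfer plasmid built on the pLKO.1 backbone and designed to knock down human IRF3 by RNA interference. It is about 7.1 kb and is maintained in E. coli as a high-copy plasmid through a ColE1/pUC-type origin, with ampicillin selection provided by the β-lactamase gene. An f1 origin, an SV40 origin, T7 and T3 promoters and remnants of the lac region (lacZα and lacI fragments, lac promoter and operator) are carried over from the parental cloning vector.

The viral genome is transcribed in packaging cells from a chimeric RSV promoter fused to a truncated 5' LTR, which makes expression Tat-independent. It runs through the Ψ packaging signal with an adjoining gag fragment, the Rev response element for Rev-dependent nuclear export, and the cPPT/CTS, and it ends in a ΔU3 3' LTR followed by an SV40 polyadenylation signal. The ΔU3 deletion inactivates the LTR promoter after integration.

Within this frame, a human U6 RNA polymerase III promoter drives the payload. The hairpin itself is not annotated in the feature table, but it presumably occupies the gap between the U6 promoter and the cPPT/CTS. According to the catalogue entry it is a stem-loop shRNA against IRF3 that cells process into a silencing small RNA. A separate hPGK promoter expresses puromycin N-acetyltransferase, so transduced mammalian cells can be selected with puromycin. The construct lacks packaging functions and has to be supplied with helper plasmids to make virus. The associated publication concerns innate immune sensing of micronuclei by cGAS, which suggests the plasmid was used to deplete IRF3 in that context.
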