Addgene plasmid #127648: pLKO.1-puro-irf3-shrna1
Purpose: Knock-down of human IRF3
Depositing lab: Nicolas Manel. Depositing organization: Institut Curie. Publication: Bloom syndrome protein restrains innate immune sensing of micronuclei by cGAS. Gratia M, Rodero MP, Conrad C, Bou Samra E, Maurin M, Rice GI, Duffy D, Revy P, Petit F, Dale RC, Crow YJ, Amor-Gueret M, Manel N. J Exp Med. 2019 May 6;216(5):1199-1213. doi: 10.1084/jem.20181329. Epub 2019 Apr 1. PubMed 30936263.
Backbone
  Vector backbone: pLKO.1
  Vector type: Lentiviral
  Selectable markers: Puromycin
Growth in bacteria
  Bacterial resistance: Ampicillin, 100 μg/mL
  Growth temperature: 30°C
  Growth strain: NEB Stable
  Copy number: High Copy
Gene/Insert
  Gene/Insert name: IRF3 shRNA
  gRNA/shRNA sequence: CTGCCTGGATGGCCAGTCACACctgtgaagccacagatgggGTGTGACTGGCCATCCAGGCAG
  Species: H. sapiens (human)
  Entrez Gene: IRF3 (a.k.a. IIAE7)
  Cloning method: Unknown
Terms and licenses: Academic/Nonprofit Terms; Industry Terms: Not Available to Industry
How to cite: pLKO.1-puro-irf3-shrna1 was a gift from Nicolas Manel (Addgene plasmid # 127648 ; http://n2t.net/addgene:127648 ; RRID:Addgene_127648)
